LOCUS       Exported 7030 bp ds-DNA circular SYN 12-MAY-2021
DEFINITION  6myc-tagged PrgJ (SPI-1 rod protein) from Salmonella typhimurium,
            under the constitutive, moderate-level retroviral LTR promoter for
            mammalian cell expression; IRES-GFP reporter downstream of PrgJ.
ACCESSION   .
VERSION     .
KEYWORDS    mscv2.2-6mycPrgJ
SOURCE      synthetic DNA construct
  ORGANISM  synthetic DNA construct
REFERENCE   1 (bases 1 to 7030)
  AUTHORS   Kofoed EM, Vance RE
  TITLE     Innate immune recognition of bacterial ligands by NAIPs determines
            inflammasome specificity.
  JOURNAL   Nature. 2011 Aug 28;477(7366):592-5. doi: 10.1038/nature10394.
  PUBMED    21874021
REFERENCE   2 (bases 1 to 7030)
  AUTHORS   .
  TITLE     Direct Submission
  JOURNAL   Exported May 12, 2021 from SnapGene Server 1.1.58
            http://www.snapgene.com
FEATURES             Location/Qualifiers
     source          1..7030
                     /organism="synthetic DNA construct"
                     /mol_type="other DNA"
     primer_bind     58..80
                     /label=pLXSN 5'
                     /note="Murine stem cell virus, forward primer. Also called
                     MSCV"
     primer_bind     96..112
                     /label=pBABE 5'
                     /note="Psi packaging signal, forward primer for pBABE
                     vectors"
     CDS             158..187
                     /codon_start=1
                     /product="Myc (human c-Myc proto-oncogene) epitope tag"
                     /label=Myc
                     /translation="EQKLISEEDL"
     CDS             197..226
                     /codon_start=1
                     /product="Myc (human c-Myc proto-oncogene) epitope tag"
                     /label=Myc
                     /translation="EQKLISEEDL"
     CDS             236..265
                     /codon_start=1
                     /product="Myc (human c-Myc proto-oncogene) epitope tag"
                     /label=Myc
                     /translation="EQKLISEEDL"
     CDS             275..304
                     /codon_start=1
                     /product="Myc (human c-Myc proto-oncogene) epitope tag"
                     /label=Myc
                     /translation="EQKLISEEDL"
     CDS             314..343
                     /codon_start=1
                     /product="Myc (human c-Myc proto-oncogene) epitope tag"
                     /label=Myc
                     /translation="EQKLISEEDL"
     CDS             377..406
                     /codon_start=1
                     /product="Myc (human c-Myc proto-oncogene) epitope tag"
                     /label=Myc
                     /translation="EQKLISEEDL"
     misc_feature    781..1333
                     /label=IRES
                     /note="internal ribosome entry site (IRES) of the
                     encephalomyocarditis virus (EMCV)"
     primer_bind     complement(925..942)
                     /label=IRES reverse
                     /note="IRES internal ribosome entry site, reverse primer.
                     Also called pCDH-rev"
     primer_bind     1152..1171
                     /label=IRES-F
                     /note="IRES internal ribosome entry site, forward primer"
     CDS             1345..2064
                     /codon_start=1
                     /product="the original enhanced GFP (Yang et al., 1996)"
                     /label=EGFP
                     /note="mammalian codon-optimized"
                     /translation="MVSKGEELFTGVVPILVELDGDVNGHKFSVSGEGEGDATYGKLTL
                     KFICTTGKLPVPWPTLVTTLTYGVQCFSRYPDHMKQHDFFKSAMPEGYVQERTIFFKDD
                     GNYKTRAEVKFEGDTLVNRIELKGIDFKEDGNILGHKLEYNYNSHNVYIMADKQKNGIK
                     ANFKIRHNIEDGSVQLADHYQQNTPIGDGPVLLPDNHYLSTQSALSKDPNEKRDHMVLL
                     EFVTAAGITLGMDELYK"
     primer_bind     complement(1390..1411)
                     /label=EGFP-N
                     /note="EGFP, reverse primer"
     primer_bind     complement(1651..1670)
                     /label=EXFP-R
                     /note="For distinguishing EGFP variants, reverse primer"
     primer_bind     1998..2019
                     /label=EGFP-C
                     /note="EGFP, forward primer"
     LTR             2117..2631
                     /label=3' LTR
                     /note="3' long terminal repeat from murine embryonic stem
                     cell virus"
     primer_bind     complement(2800..2816)
                     /label=M13 rev
                     /note="common sequencing primer, one of multiple similar
                     variants"
     primer_bind     complement(2800..2816)
                     /label=M13 Reverse
                     /note="In lacZ gene. Also called M13-rev"
     primer_bind     complement(2813..2835)
                     /label=M13/pUC Reverse
                     /note="In lacZ gene"
     protein_bind    2824..2840
                     /label=lac operator
                     /bound_moiety="lac repressor encoded by lacI"
                     /note="The lac repressor binds to the lac operator to
                     inhibit transcription in E. coli. This inhibition can be
                     relieved by adding lactose or
                     isopropyl-beta-D-thiogalactopyranoside (IPTG)."
     promoter        complement(2848..2878)
                     /label=lac promoter
                     /note="promoter for the E. coli lac operon"
     protein_bind    2893..2914
                     /label=CAP binding site
                     /bound_moiety="E. coli catabolite activator protein"
                     /note="CAP binding activates transcription in the presence
                     of cAMP."
     primer_bind     complement(3031..3048)
                     /label=L4440
                     /note="L4440 vector, forward primer"
     rep_origin      complement(3202..3790)
                     /direction=LEFT
                     /label=ori
                     /note="high-copy-number ColE1/pMB1/pBR322/pUC origin of
                     replication"
     primer_bind     complement(3282..3301)
                     /label=pBR322ori-F
                     /note="pBR322 origin, forward primer"
     CDS             complement(3961..4821)
                     /codon_start=1
                     /gene="bla"
                     /product="beta-lactamase"
                     /label=AmpR
                     /note="confers resistance to ampicillin, carbenicillin, and
                     related antibiotics"
                     /translation="MSIQHFRVALIPFFAAFCLPVFAHPETLVKVKDAEDQLGARVGYI
                     ELDLNSGKILESFRPEERFPMMSTFKVLLCGAVLSRIDAGQEQLGRRIHYSQNDLVEYS
                     PVTEKHLTDGMTVRELCSAAITMSDNTAANLLLTTIGGPKELTAFLHNMGDHVTRLDRW
                     EPELNEAIPNDERDTTMPVAMATTLRKLLTGELLTLASRQQLIDWMEADKVAGPLLRSA
                     LPAGWFIADKSGAGERGSRGIIAALGPDGKPSRIVVIYTTGSQATMDERNRQIAEIGAS
                     LIKHW"
     primer_bind     4584..4603
                     /label=Amp-R
                     /note="Ampicillin resistance gene, reverse primer"
     promoter        complement(4822..4926)
                     /gene="bla"
                     /label=AmpR promoter
     primer_bind     4994..5012
                     /label=pBRforEco
                     /note="pBR322 vectors, upsteam of EcoRI site, forward
                     primer"
     primer_bind     complement(5050..5072)
                     /label=pGEX 3'
                     /note="pGEX vectors, reverse primer"
     primer_bind     5172..5191
                     /label=pRS-marker
                     /note="pRS vectors, use to sequence yeast selectable
                     marker"
     primer_bind     5385..5407
                     /label=M13/pUC Forward
                     /note="In lacZ gene"
     primer_bind     5535..5554
                     /label=pBRrevBam
                     /note="pBR322 vectors, tet region, downstream of BamHI,
                     reverse primer"
     LTR             5754..6270
                     /label=5' LTR
                     /note="5' long terminal repeat from murine embryonic stem
                     cell virus"
     misc_feature    6334..6675
                     /label=MESV Psi
                     /note="packaging signal of murine embryonic stem cell
                     virus"
     CDS             6742..128
                     /label=gag (truncated)
                     /note="truncated Moloney murine leukemia virus (MMLV) gag
                     gene lacking the start codon"
ORIGIN
        1 agccctttgt acaccctaag cctccgcctc ctcttcctcc atccgccccg tctctccccc
       61 ttgaacctcc tcgttcgacc ccgcctcgat cctcccttta tccagccctc actccttctc
      121 taggcgccgg aattagatct atcgatttaa agctatggag caaaagctca tttctgaaga
      181 ggacttgaat gaaatggagc aaaagctcat ttctgaagag gacttgaatg aaatggagca
      241 aaagctcatt tctgaagagg acttgaatga aatggagcaa aagctcattt ctgaagagga
      301 cttgaatgaa atggagcaaa agctcatttc tgaagaggac ttgaatgaaa tggagagctt
      361 gggcgacctc accatggagc aaaagctcat ttctgaagag gacttgaatt caggccggcc
      421 agcggccgca tcgattgcaa ctattgtccc tgagaatgcc gttatagggc aggcggtcaa
      481 tatcaggtct atggaaacgg acattgtctc gctggatgac cggctactcc aggctttttc
      541 tggttcggcg attgccacgg ctgtggataa acagacgatt accaacagga ttgaggaccc
      601 taatctggtg acggatccta aagagctggc tatttcgcaa gagatgattt cagattataa
      661 cctgtatgtt tctatggtca gtacccttac tcgtaaagga gtcggggctg ttgaaacgct
      721 attacgctca tgagtcgacg gtatcgataa gcttgatatc gaattccgcc ccccccccta
      781 acgttactgg ccgaagccgc ttggaataag gccggtgtgc gtttgtctat atgttatttt
      841 ccaccatatt gccgtctttt ggcaatgtga gggcccggaa acctggccct gtcttcttga
      901 cgagcattcc taggggtctt tcccctctcg ccaaaggaat gcaaggtctg ttgaatgtcg
      961 tgaaggaagc agttcctctg gaagcttctt gaagacaaac aacgtctgta gcgacccttt
     1021 gcaggcagcg gaacccccca cctggcgaca ggtgcctctg cggccaaaag ccacgtgtat
     1081 aagatacacc tgcaaaggcg gcacaacccc agtgccacgt tgtgagttgg atagttgtgg
     1141 aaagagtcaa atggctctcc tcaagcgtat tcaacaaggg gctgaaggat gcccagaagg
     1201 taccccattg tatgggatct gatctggggc ctcggtgcac atgctttaca tgtgtttagt
     1261 cgaggttaaa aaaacgtcta ggccccccga accacgggga cgtggttttc ctttgaaaaa
     1321 cacgatgata atatggccac aaccatggtg agcaagggcg aggagctgtt caccggggtg
     1381 gtgcccatcc tggtcgagct ggacggcgac gtaaacggcc acaagttcag cgtgtctggc
     1441 gagggcgagg gcgatgccac ctacggcaag ctgaccctga agttcatctg caccaccggc
     1501 aagctgcccg tgccctggcc caccctcgtg accaccctga cctacggcgt gcagtgcttc
     1561 agccgctacc ccgaccacat gaagcagcac gacttcttca agtccgccat gcccgaaggc
     1621 tacgtccagg agcgcaccat cttcttcaag gacgacggca actacaagac ccgcgccgag
     1681 gtgaagttcg agggcgacac cctggtgaac cgcatcgagc tgaagggcat cgacttcaag
     1741 gaggacggca acatcctggg gcacaagctg gagtacaact acaacagcca caacgtctat
     1801 atcatggccg acaagcagaa gaacggcatc aaggcgaact tcaagatccg ccacaacatc
     1861 gaggacggca gcgtgcagct cgccgaccac taccagcaga acacccccat cggcgacggc
     1921 cccgtgctgc tgcccgacaa ccactacctg agcacccagt ccgccctgag caaagacccc
     1981 aacgagaagc gcgatcacat ggtcctgctg gagttcgtga ccgccgccgg gatcactctc
     2041 ggcatggacg agctgtacaa gtgataagaa ttcgataaaa taaaagattt tatttagtct
     2101 ccagaaaaag gggggaatga aagaccccac ctgtaggttt ggcaagctag cttaagtaac
     2161 gccattttgc aaggcatgga aaatacataa ctgagaatag agaagttcag atcaaggtta
     2221 ggaacagaga gacagcagaa tatgggccaa acaggatatc tgtggtaagc agttcctgcc
     2281 cccggctcag ggccaagaac agatggtccc cgatgcggtc ccgccctcag cagtttctag
     2341 agaaccatca gatgtttcca gggtgcccca aggacctgaa atgaccctgt gccttatttg
     2401 aactaaccaa tcagttcgct tctcgcttct gttcgcgcgc ttctgctccc cgagctcaat
     2461 aaaagagccc acaacccctc actcggcgcg ccagtcctcc gatagactgc gtcgcccggg
     2521 tacccgtgta tccaataaac cctcttgcag ttgcatccga cttgtggtct cgctgttcct
     2581 tgggagggtc tcctctgagt gattgactac ccgtcagcgg gggtctttca tgggtaacag
     2641 tttcttgaag ttggagaaca acattctgag ggtaggagtc gaatattaag taatcctgac
     2701 tcaattagcc actgttttga atccacatac tccaatactc ctgaaatagt tcattatgga
     2761 cagcgcagaa gagctgggga gaattaattc gtaatcatgg tcatagctgt ttcctgtgtg
     2821 aaattgttat ccgctcacaa ttccacacaa catacgagcc ggaagcataa agtgtaaagc
     2881 ctggggtgcc taatgagtga gctaactcac attaattgcg ttgcgctcac tgcccgcttt
     2941 ccagtcggga aacctgtcgt gccagctgca ttaatgaatc ggccaacgcg cggggagagg
     3001 cggtttgcgt attgggcgct cttccgcttc ctcgctcact gactcgctgc gctcggtcgt
     3061 tcggctgcgg cgagcggtat cagctcactc aaaggcggta atacggttat ccacagaatc
     3121 aggggataac gcaggaaaga acatgtgagc aaaaggccag caaaaggcca ggaaccgtaa
     3181 aaaggccgcg ttgctggcgt ttttccatag gctccgcccc cctgacgagc atcacaaaaa
     3241 tcgacgctca agtcagaggt ggcgaaaccc gacaggacta taaagatacc aggcgtttcc
     3301 ccctggaagc tccctcgtgc gctctcctgt tccgaccctg ccgcttaccg gatacctgtc
     3361 cgcctttctc ccttcgggaa gcgtggcgct ttctcatagc tcacgctgta ggtatctcag
     3421 ttcggtgtag gtcgttcgct ccaagctggg ctgtgtgcac gaaccccccg ttcagcccga
     3481 ccgctgcgcc ttatccggta actatcgtct tgagtccaac ccggtaagac acgacttatc
     3541 gccactggca gcagccactg gtaacaggat tagcagagcg aggtatgtag gcggtgctac
     3601 agagttcttg aagtggtggc ctaactacgg ctacactaga aggacagtat ttggtatctg
     3661 cgctctgctg aagccagtta ccttcggaaa aagagttggt agctcttgat ccggcaaaca
     3721 aaccaccgct ggtagcggtg gtttttttgt ttgcaagcag cagattacgc gcagaaaaaa
     3781 aggatctcaa gaagatcctt tgatcttttc tacggggtct gacgctcagt ggaacgaaaa
     3841 ctcacgttaa gggattttgg tcatgagatt atcaaaaagg atcttcacct agatcctttt
     3901 aaattaaaaa tgaagtttta aatcaatcta aagtatatat gagtaaactt ggtctgacag
     3961 ttaccaatgc ttaatcagtg aggcacctat ctcagcgatc tgtctatttc gttcatccat
     4021 agttgcctga ctccccgtcg tgtagataac tacgatacgg gagggcttac catctggccc
     4081 cagtgctgca atgataccgc gagacccacg ctcaccggct ccagatttat cagcaataaa
     4141 ccagccagcc ggaagggccg agcgcagaag tggtcctgca actttatccg cctccatcca
     4201 gtctattaat tgttgccggg aagctagagt aagtagttcg ccagttaata gtttgcgcaa
     4261 cgttgttgcc attgctacag gcatcgtggt gtcacgctcg tcgtttggta tggcttcatt
     4321 cagctccggt tcccaacgat caaggcgagt tacatgatcc cccatgttgt gcaaaaaagc
     4381 ggttagctcc ttcggtcctc cgatcgttgt cagaagtaag ttggccgcag tgttatcact
     4441 catggttatg gcagcactgc ataattctct tactgtcatg ccatccgtaa gatgcttttc
     4501 tgtgactggt gagtactcaa ccaagtcatt ctgagaatag tgtatgcggc gaccgagttg
     4561 ctcttgcccg gcgtcaatac gggataatac cgcgccacat agcagaactt taaaagtgct
     4621 catcattgga aaacgttctt cggggcgaaa actctcaagg atcttaccgc tgttgagatc
     4681 cagttcgatg taacccactc gtgcacccaa ctgatcttca gcatctttta ctttcaccag
     4741 cgtttctggg tgagcaaaaa caggaaggca aaatgccgca aaaaagggaa taagggcgac
     4801 acggaaatgt tgaatactca tactcttcct ttttcaatat tattgaagca tttatcaggg
     4861 ttattgtctc atgagcggat acatatttga atgtatttag aaaaataaac aaataggggt
     4921 tccgcgcaca tttccccgaa aagtgccacc tgacgtctaa gaaaccatta ttatcatgac
     4981 attaacctat aaaaataggc gtatcacgag gccctttcgt ctcgcgcgtt tcggtgatga
     5041 cggtgaaaac ctctgacaca tgcagctccc ggagacggtc acagcttgtc tgtaagcgga
     5101 tgccgggagc agacaagccc gtcagggcgc gtcagcgggt gttggcgggt gtcggggctg
     5161 gcttaactat gcggcatcag agcagattgt actgagagtg caccatatgc ggtgtgaaat
     5221 accgcacaga tgcgtaagga gaaaataccg catcaggcgc cattcgccat tcaggctgcg
     5281 caactgttgg gaagggcgat cggtgcgggc ctcttcgcta ttacgccagc tggcgaaagg
     5341 gggatgtgct gcaaggcgat taagttgggt aacgccaggg ttttcccagt cacgacgttg
     5401 taaaacgacg gcgcaaggaa tggtgcatgc aaggagatgg cgcccaacag tcccccggcc
     5461 acggggcctg ccaccatacc cacgccgaaa caagcgctca tgagcccgaa gtggcgagcc
     5521 cgatcttccc catcggtgat gtcggcgata taggcgccag caaccgcacc tgtggcgccg
     5581 gtgatgccgg ccacgatgcg tccggcgtag aggcgattag tccaatttgt taaagacagg
     5641 atatcagtgg tccaggctct agttttgact caacaatatc accagctgaa gcctatagag
     5701 tacgagccat agataaaata aaagatttta tttagtctcc agaaaaaggg gggaatgaaa
     5761 gaccccacct gtaggtttgg caagctagct taagtaacgc cattttgcaa ggcatggaaa
     5821 atacataact gagaatagag aagttcagat caaggttagg aacagagaga cagcagaata
     5881 tgggccaaac aggatatctg tggtaagcag ttcctgcccc ggctcagggc caagaacaga
     5941 tggtccccag atgcggtccc gccctcagca gtttctagag aaccatcaga tgtttccagg
     6001 gtgccccaag gacctgaaat gaccctgtgc cttatttgaa ctaaccaatc agttcgcttc
     6061 tcgcttctgt tcgcgcgctt ctgctccccg agctcaataa aagagcccac aacccctcac
     6121 tcggcgcgcc agtcctccga tagactgcgt cgcccgggta cccgtattcc caataaagcc
     6181 tcttgctgtt tgcatccgaa tcgtggactc gctgatcctt gggagggtct cctcagattg
     6241 attgactgcc cacctcgggg gtctttcatt tggaggttcc accgagattt ggagacccct
     6301 gcccagggac caccgacccc cccgccggga ggtaagctgg ccagcggtcg tttcgtgtct
     6361 gtctctgtct ttgtgcgtgt ttgtgccggc atctaatgtt tgcgcctgcg tctgtactag
     6421 ttagctaact agctctgtat ctggcggacc cgtggtggaa ctgacgagtt ctgaacaccc
     6481 ggccgcaacc ctgggagacg tcccagggac tttgggggcc gtttttgtgg cccgacctga
     6541 ggaagggagt cgatgtggaa tccgaccccg tcaggatatg tggttctggt aggagacgag
     6601 aacctaaaac agttcccgcc tccgtctgaa tttttgcttt cggtttggaa ccgaagccgc
     6661 gcgtcttgtc tgctgcagcg ctgcagcatc gttctgtgtt gtctctgtct gactgtgttt
     6721 ctgtatttgt ctgaaaatta gggccagact gttaccactc ccttaagttt gaccttaggt
     6781 cactggaaag atgtcgagcg gatcgctcac aaccagtcgg tagatgtcaa gaagagacgt
     6841 tgggttacct tctgctctgc agaatggcca acctttaacg tcggatggcc gcgagacggc
     6901 acctttaacc gagacctcat cacccaggtt aagatcaagg tcttttcacc tggcccgcat
     6961 ggacacccag accaggtccc ctacatcgtg acctgggaag ccttggcttt tgacccccct
     7021 ccctgggtca
//
