[The description below was written by a language model from this plasmid's Addgene catalogue record and the feature table of its GenBank file.]
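Description:
mscv2.2-6mycPrgJ is a 7,030 bp circular retroviral expression plasmid built on the mscv2.2 (murine stem cell virus) backbone, intended for expression in mammalian cells either directly or after packaging into retroviral particles. In bacteria it is maintained through a high-copy ColE1/pUC-type origin and selected with ampicillin via the beta-lactamase (AmpR) gene and its own promoter. Remnants of a lacZ cloning region (lac promoter, lac operator, CAP binding site) sit in the bacterial backbone and have no role in the mammalian payload.

The viral cassette is flanked by 5' and 3' long terminal repeats from murine embryonic stem cell virus. Downstream of the 5' LTR lie the MESV Psi packaging signal and a truncated MMLV gag fragment lacking its start codon, which together promote encapsidation of the genomic RNA when gag, pol and env are provided in trans by a packaging system. The 5' LTR also serves as the promoter, described in the record as giving constitutive, moderate-level expression. It drives a bicistronic transcript. The first cistron encodes PrgJ, the SPI-1 type III secretion system rod protein of Salmonella typhimurium, carrying six N-terminal Myc epitope tags for detection or immunoprecipitation. The PrgJ coding region itself is not annotated in the feature table, but falls in the gap between the last Myc tag and the IRES. An EMCV internal ribosome entry site then allows cap-independent translation of EGFP from the same mRNA, so green fluorescence marks transfected or transduced cells. The associated publication concerns NAIP recognition of bacterial ligands and inflammasome specificity, consistent with using the construct to express this bacterial ligand inside mammalian cells.
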