Addgene plasmid #60204: mscv2.2-6mycPrgJ
Purpose: 6myc-tagged PrgJ (SPI-1 rod protein) from Salmonella typhimurium, under the constitutive, moderate-level retroviral LTR promoter for mammalian cell expression; IRES-GFP reporter downstream of PrgJ
Depositing lab: Russell Vance. Depositing organization: University of California, Berkeley. Publication: Innate immune recognition of bacterial ligands by NAIPs determines inflammasome specificity. Kofoed EM, Vance RE. Nature. 2011 Aug 28;477(7366):592-5. doi: 10.1038/nature10394. PubMed 21874021.
Backbone
  Vector backbone: mscv2.2
  Vector type: Mammalian Expression, Retroviral
Growth in bacteria
  Bacterial resistance: Ampicillin, 100 μg/mL
  Growth temperature: 37°C
  Growth strain: DH5alpha
  Copy number: Unknown
Gene/Insert
  Gene/Insert name: PrgJ
  Species: Salmonella typhimurium
  Tag / fusion protein: 6xMYC (N terminal on insert)
Terms and licenses: Academic/Nonprofit Terms; Industry Terms: Not Available to Industry
How to cite: mscv2.2-6mycPrgJ was a gift from Russell Vance (Addgene plasmid # 60204 ; http://n2t.net/addgene:60204 ; RRID:Addgene_60204)
