>Addgene plasmid #60204 | mscv2.2-6mycPrgJ | addgene partial sequence | sequence record 103167 | pLXSN5 5'-CCCTTGAACCTCCTCGTTCGACC-3'
TCACTCCTTCTCTAGGCGCCGGAATTAGATCTATCGATTTAAAGCTATGGAGCAAAAGCTCATTTCTGAA
GAGGACTTGAATGAAATGGAGCAAAAGCTCATTTCTGAAGAGGACTTGAATGAAATGGAGCAAAAGCTCA
TTTCTGAAGAGGACTTGAATGAAATGGAGCAAAAGCTCATTTCTGAAGAGGACTTGAATGAAATGGAGCA
AAAGCTCATTTCTGAAGAGGACTTGAATGAAATGGAGAGCTTGGGCGACCTCACCATGGAGCAAAAGCTC
ATTTCTGAAGAGGACTTGAATTCAGGCCGGCCAGCGGCCGCATCGATTGCAACTATTGTCCCTGAGAATG
CCGTTATAGGGCAGGCGGTCAATATCAGGTCTATGGAAACGGACATTGTCTCGCTGGATGACCGGCTACT
CCAGGCTTTTTCTGGTTCGGCGATTGCCACGGCTGTGGATAAACAGACGATTACCAACAGGATTGAGGAC
CCTAATCTGGTGACGGATCCTAAAGAGCTGGCTATTTCGCAAGAGATGATTTCAGATTATAACCTGTATG
TTTCTATGGTCAGTACCCTTACTCGTAAAGGAGTCGGGGCTGTTGAAACGCTATTACGCTCATGAGTCGA
CGGTATCGATAAGCTTGATATCGAATTCCGCCCCCCCCCCTAACGTTACTGGCCGAAG
