>Addgene plasmid #60204 | mscv2.2-6mycPrgJ | addgene partial sequence | sequence record 103170 | EXFP-internal-F 5'-ACGACGGCAACTACAAGACC-3'
TGGTGAACCGCATCGAGCTGAAGGGCATCGACTTCAAGGAGGACGGCAACATCCTGGGGCACAAGCTGGA
GTACAACTACAACAGCCACAACGTCTATATCATGGCCGACAAGCAGAAGAACGGCATCAAGGCGAACTTC
AAGATCCGCCACAACATCGAGGACGGCAGCGTGCAGCTCGCCGACCACTACCAGCAGAACACCCCCATCG
GCGACGGCCCCGTGCTGCTGCCCGACAACCACTACCTGAGCACCCAGTCCGCCCTGAGCAAAGACCCCAA
CGAGAAGCGCGATCACATGGTCCTGCTGGAGTTCGTGACCGCCGCCGGGATCACTCTCGGCATGGACGAG
CTGTACAAGTAATGAATTAATTAAGAATTCGATAAAATAAAAGATTTTATTTAGTCTCCAGAAAAAGGGG
GGAATGAAAGACCCCACCTGTAGGTTTGGCAAGCTAGCTTAAGTAACGCCATTTTGCAAGGCATGGAAAA
TACATAACTGAGAATAGAGAAGTTCAGATCAAGGTTAGGAACAGAGAGACAGCAGAATATGGGCCAAACA
GGATATCTGTGGTAAGCAGTTCCTGCCCCGGCTCAGGGCCAAGAACAGATGGTCCCCAGATGCGGTCCCG
CCCTCAGCAGTTTCTAGAGAACCATCAGATGTTTCCAGGGTGCCCCAAGGACCTGAAATGACCCTGTGCC
TTATTTGAACTAACCAATCAGTTCGCTTCTCGCTTCTGTTCGCGCGCTTCTGCT
